Addgene plasmid #113370: rs438-minor
Purpose: evaluate FOXA1 DIV motif enhancer activity in SNP rs4384382 minor allele (G)
Depositing lab: Ralf Jauch. Depositing organization: Guangzhou Institute of Biomedicine and Health (GIBH), Chinese Academy of Sciences. Publication: DNA-mediated dimerization on a compact sequence signature controls enhancer engagement and regulation by FOXA1. Wang X, Srivastava Y, Jankowski A, Malik V, Wei Y, Del Rosario RC, Cojocaru V, Prabhakar S, Jauch R. Nucleic Acids Res. 2018 Jun 20;46(11):5470-5486. doi: 10.1093/nar/gky259. PubMed 29669022.
Backbone
  Vector backbone: pGL4-TK
  Backbone manufacturer: Promega
  Vector type: Luciferase
Growth in bacteria
  Bacterial resistance: Ampicillin, 100 μg/mL
  Growth temperature: 37°C
  Growth strain: DH5alpha
  Copy number: High Copy
Gene/Insert
  Gene/Insert name: rs4384382 minor allele
  Species: H. sapiens (human)
  Cloning method: Restriction Enzyme; 5′ cloning site KpnI (unknown if destroyed); 3′ cloning site EcoRV (unknown if destroyed)
Terms and licenses: Academic/Nonprofit Terms; Industry Terms: Not Available to Industry
How to cite: rs438-minor was a gift from Ralf Jauch (Addgene plasmid # 113370 ; http://n2t.net/addgene:113370 ; RRID:Addgene_113370)
