[The description below was written by a language model from this plasmid's Addgene catalogue record and pLannotate feature annotations shown in this document.]
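Description:
rs438-minor is a firefly luciferase enhancer-reporter plasmid built on the Promega-derived pGL4-TK backbone, intended for transfection into cultured cells. It is propagated in E. coli as a high-copy plasmid through a ColE1/pUC-type origin and selected with ampicillin via the β-lactamase (AmpR) gene. Short annotated fragments of SV40 large T antigen and a tetracycline resistance gene are backbone remnants rather than functional elements.

The reporter unit consists of the herpes simplex virus thymidine kinase (HSV TK) promoter, which provides modest basal transcription, driving the synthetic luc2 firefly luciferase coding sequence, terminated by an SV40 polyadenylation signal. Upstream of the cloning region lie a synthetic poly(A) signal and an RNA polymerase II transcriptional pause site from the human α2 globin gene, standard pGL4 elements that limit spurious read-through transcription from the backbone into the reporter and so reduce background. The insert is a human genomic segment carrying the minor (G) allele of SNP rs4384382, cloned between KpnI and EcoRV sites. The automated feature table does not annotate this insert, and its length is not stated in the record. Given the circular layout, it presumably sits in the unannotated stretch between the pause site and the TK promoter.

The stated purpose is to evaluate the enhancer activity of a FOXA1 DIV motif in the context of the minor allele. Luciferase output reports how strongly the cloned element boosts TK promoter activity. The name and allele-specific design suggest comparison against a corresponding major-allele construct, although that plasmid is not described in this record.
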