Features (pLannotate 1.2.2; 10 found; start..end, strand, type, name):
      1..752     +  promoter       HSV TK promoter: herpes simplex virus thymidine kinase promoter
    788..2440    +  CDS            luciferase: firefly luciferase synthetic luc2 version of the luciferase gene
   2484..2605    -  polyA_signal   SV40 poly(A) signal: SV40 polyadenylation signal
   2628..2696    -  CDS            large T antigen (fragment): large T antigen from SV40 (simian virus 40)
   2712..2844    +  CDS            TcR (fragment): tetracycline efflux protein; tet; confers resistance to tetracycline
   3024..3612    -  rep_origin     ori: high-copy-number ColE1/pMB1/pBR322/pUC origin of replication
   3812..4672    -  CDS            AmpR: β-lactamase confers resistance to ampicillin, carbenicillin, and related antibiotics
   4673..4714    -  promoter       AmpR promoter (fragment): bla
   4777..4825    +  polyA_signal   poly(A) signal: synthetic polyadenylation signal
   4839..4930    +  misc_feature   pause site: RNA polymerase II transcriptional pause signal from the human α2 globin gene
>Addgene plasmid #113370 | rs438-minor | addgene full sequence | sequence record 223660 | Addgene NGS Result
AATGAGTCTTCGGACCTCGCGGGGGCCGCTTAAGCGGTGGTTAGGGTTTGTCTGACGCGGGGGGAGGGGG
AAGGAACGAAACACTCTCATTCGGAGGCGGCTCGGGGTTTGGTCTTGGTGGCCACGGGCACGCAGAAGAG
CGCCGCGATCCTCTTAAGCACCCCCCCGCCCTCCGTGGAGGCGGGGGTTTGGTCGGCGGGTGGTAACTGG
CGGGCCGCTGACTCGGGCGGGTCGCGCGCCCCAGAGTGTGACCTTTTCGGTCTGCTCGCAGACCCCCGGG
CGGCGCCGCCGCGGCGGCGACGGGCTCGCTGGGTCCTAGGCTCCATGGGGACCGTATACGTGGACAGGCT
CTGGAGCATCCGCACGACTGCGGTGATATTACCGGAGACCTTCTGCGGGACGAGCCGGGTCACGCGGCTG
ACGCGGAGCGTCCGTTGGGCGACAAACACCAGGACGGGGCACAGGTACACTATCTTGTCACCCGGAGGCG
CGAGGGACTGCAGGAGCTTCAGGGAGTGGCGCAGCTGCTTCATCCCCGTGGCCCGTTGCTCGCGTTTGCT
GGCGGTGTCCCCGGAAGAAATATATTTGCATGTCTTTAGTTCTATGATGACACAAACCCCGCCCAGCGTC
TTGTCATTGGCGAATTCGAACACGCAGATGCAGTCGGGGCGGCGCGGTCCCAGGTCCACTTCGCATATTA
AGGTGACGCGTGTGGCCTCGAACACCGAGCGACCCTGCAGCGACCCGCTTAAAAGCTTGGCAATCCGGTA
CTGTTGGTAAAGCCACCATGGAAGATGCCAAAAACATTAAGAAGGGCCCAGCGCCATTCTACCCACTCGA
AGACGGGACCGCCGGCGAGCAGCTGCACAAAGCCATGAAGCGCTACGCCCTGGTGCCCGGCACCATCGCC
TTTACCGACGCACATATCGAGGTGGACATTACCTACGCCGAGTACTTCGAGATGAGCGTTCGGCTGGCAG
AAGCTATGAAGCGCTATGGGCTGAATACAAACCATCGGATCGTGGTGTGCAGCGAGAATAGCTTGCAGTT
CTTCATGCCCGTGTTGGGTGCCCTGTTCATCGGTGTGGCTGTGGCCCCAGCTAACGACATCTACAACGAG
CGCGAGCTGCTGAACAGCATGGGCATCAGCCAGCCCACCGTCGTATTCGTGAGCAAGAAAGGGCTGCAAA
AGATCCTCAACGTGCAAAAGAAGCTACCGATCATACAAAAGATCATCATCATGGATAGCAAGACCGACTA
CCAGGGCTTCCAAAGCATGTACACCTTCGTGACTTCCCATTTGCCACCCGGCTTCAACGAGTACGACTTC
GTGCCCGAGAGCTTCGACCGGGACAAAACCATCGCCCTGATCATGAACAGTAGTGGCAGTACCGGATTGC
CCAAGGGCGTAGCCCTACCGCACCGCACCGCTTGTGTCCGATTCAGTCATGCCCGCGACCCCATCTTCGG
CAACCAGATCATCCCCGACACCGCTATCCTCAGCGTGGTGCCATTTCACCACGGCTTCGGCATGTTCACC
ACGCTGGGCTACTTGATCTGCGGCTTTCGGGTCGTGCTCATGTACCGCTTCGAGGAGGAGCTATTCTTGC
GCAGCTTGCAAGACTATAAGATTCAATCTGCCCTGCTGGTGCCCACACTATTTAGCTTCTTCGCTAAGAG
CACTCTCATCGACAAGTACGACCTAAGCAACTTGCACGAGATCGCCAGCGGCGGGGCGCCGCTCAGCAAG
GAGGTAGGTGAGGCCGTGGCCAAACGCTTCCACCTACCAGGCATCCGCCAGGGCTACGGCCTGACAGAAA
CAACCAGCGCCATTCTGATCACCCCCGAAGGGGACGACAAGCCTGGCGCAGTAGGCAAGGTGGTGCCCTT
CTTCGAGGCTAAGGTGGTGGACTTGGACACCGGTAAGACACTGGGTGTGAACCAGCGCGGCGAGCTGTGC
GTCCGTGGCCCCATGATCATGAGCGGCTACGTTAACAACCCCGAGGCTACAAACGCTCTCATCGACAAGG
ACGGCTGGCTGCACAGCGGCGACATCGCCTACTGGGACGAGGACGAGCACTTCTTCATCGTGGACCGGCT
GAAGAGCCTGATCAAATACAAGGGCTACCAGGTAGCCCCAGCCGAACTGGAGAGCATCCTGCTGCAACAC
CCCAACATCTTCGACGCCGGGGTCGCCGGCCTGCCCGACGACGATGCCGGCGAGCTGCCCGCCGCAGTCG
TCGTGCTGGAACACGGTAAAACCATGACCGAGAAGGAGATCGTGGACTATGTGGCCAGCCAGGTTACAAC
CGCCAAGAAGCTGCGCGGTGGTGTTGTGTTCGTGGACGAGGTGCCTAAAGGACTGACCGGCAAGTTGGAC
GCCCGCAAGATCCGCGAGATTCTCATTAAGGCCAAGAAGGGCGGCAAGATCGCCGTGTAATAATTCTAGA
GTCGGGGCGGCCGGCCGCTTCGAGCAGACATGATAAGATACATTGATGAGTTTGGACAAACCACAACTAG
AATGCAGTGAAAAAAATGCTTTATTTGTGAAATTTGTGATGCTATTGCTTTATTTGTAACCATTATAAGC
TGCAATAAACAAGTTAACAACAACAATTGCATTCATTTTATGTTTCAGGTTCAGGGGGAGGTGTGGGAGG
TTTTTTAAAGCAAGTAAAACCTCTACAAATGTGGTAAAATCGATAAGGATCCGTCGACCGATGCCCTTGA
GAGCCTTCAACCCAGTCAGCTCCTTCCGGTGGGCGCGGGGCATGACTATCGTCGCCGCACTTATGACTGT
CTTCTTTATCATGCAACTCGTAGGACAGGTGCCGGCAGCGCTCTTCCGCTTCCTCGCTCACTGACTCGCT
GCGCTCGGTCGTTCGGCTGCGGCGAGCGGTATCAGCTCACTCAAAGGCGGTAATACGGTTATCCACAGAA
TCAGGGGATAACGCAGGAAAGAACATGTGAGCAAAAGGCCAGCAAAAGGCCAGGAACCGTAAAAAGGCCG
CGTTGCTGGCGTTTTTCCATAGGCTCCGCCCCCCTGACGAGCATCACAAAAATCGACGCTCAAGTCAGAG
GTGGCGAAACCCGACAGGACTATAAAGATACCAGGCGTTTCCCCCTGGAAGCTCCCTCGTGCGCTCTCCT
GTTCCGACCCTGCCGCTTACCGGATACCTGTCCGCCTTTCTCCCTTCGGGAAGCGTGGCGCTTTCTCATA
GCTCACGCTGTAGGTATCTCAGTTCGGTGTAGGTCGTTCGCTCCAAGCTGGGCTGTGTGCACGAACCCCC
CGTTCAGCCCGACCGCTGCGCCTTATCCGGTAACTATCGTCTTGAGTCCAACCCGGTAAGACACGACTTA
TCGCCACTGGCAGCAGCCACTGGTAACAGGATTAGCAGAGCGAGGTATGTAGGCGGTGCTACAGAGTTCT
TGAAGTGGTGGCCTAACTACGGCTACACTAGAAGAACAGTATTTGGTATCTGCGCTCTGCTGAAGCCAGT
TACCTTCGGAAAAAGAGTTGGTAGCTCTTGATCCGGCAAACAAACCACCGCTGGTAGCGGTGGTTTTTTT
GTTTGCAAGCAGCAGATTACGCGCAGAAAAAAAGGATCTCAAGAAGATCCTTTGATCTTTTCTACGGGGT
CTGACGCTCAGTGGAACGAAAACTCACGTTAAGGGATTTTGGTCATGAGATTATCAAAAAGGATCTTCAC
CTAGATCCTTTTAAATTAAAAATGAAGTTTTAAATCAATCTAAAGTATATATGAGTAAACTTGGTCTGAC
AGCGGCCGCAAATGCTAAACCACTGCAGTGGTTACCAGTGCTTGATCAGTGAGGCACCGATCTCAGCGAT
CTGCCTATTTCGTTCGTCCATAGTGGCCTGACTCCCCGTCGTGTAGATCACTACGATTCGTGAGGGCTTA
CCATCAGGCCCCAGCGCAGCAATGATGCCGCGAGAGCCGCGTTCACCGGCCCCCGATTTGTCAGCAATGA
ACCAGCCAGCAGGGAGGGCCGAGCGAAGAAGTGGTCCTGCTACTTTGTCCGCCTCCATCCAGTCTATGAG
CTGCTGTCGTGATGCTAGAGTAAGAAGTTCGCCAGTGAGTAGTTTCCGAAGAGTTGTGGCCATTGCTACT
GGCATCGTGGTATCACGCTCGTCGTTCGGTATGGCTTCGTTCAACTCTGGTTCCCAGCGGTCAAGCCGGG
TCACATGATCACCCATATTATGAAGAAATGCAGTCAGCTCCTTAGGGCCTCCGATCGTTGTCAGAAGTAA
GTTGGCCGCGGTGTTGTCGCTCATGGTAATGGCAGCACTACACAATTCTCTTACCGTCATGCCATCCGTA
AGATGCTTTTCCGTGACCGGCGAGTACTCAACCAAGTCGTTTTGTGAGTAGTGTATACGGCGACCAAGCT
GCTCTTGCCCGGCGTCTATACGGGACAACACCGCGCCACATAGCAGTACTTTGAAAGTGCTCATCATCGG
GAATCGTTCTTCGGGGCGGAAAGACTCAAGGATCTTGCCGCTATTGAGATCCAGTTCGATATAGCCCACT
CTTGCACCCAGTTGATCTTCAGCATCTTTTACTTTCACCAGCGTTTCGGGGTGTGCAAAAACAGGCAAGC
AAAATGCCGCAAAGAAGGGAATGAGTGCGACACGAAAATGTTGGATGCTCATACTCGTCCTTTTTCAATA
TTATTGAAGCATTTATCAGGGTTACTAGTACGTCTCTCAAGGATAAGTAAGTAATATTAAGGTACGGGAG
GTATTGGACAGGCCGCAATAAAATATCTTTATTTTCATTACATCTGTGTGTTGGTTTTTTGTGTGAATCG
ATAGTACTAACATACGCTCTCCATCAAAACAAAACGAAACAAAACAAACTAGCAAAATAGGCTGTCCCCA
GTGCAAGTGCAGGTGCCAGAACATTTCTCTGGCCTAACTGGCCGGTACCCCGTGTTGCATCTGATCCTCT
GGCCCCTCAAGACAAAGTCAATCTAGGTTTAGAACAGTTAGAGCTCTTATAGCTGTATCCATGTGTGCCG
ATATTAAATGTCGACCAAAGACAGAGCACGTTGTGCTAATTGTAATACATGCACCTATAAGCATGCAAAT
TGGCTTTGGTCAGAACTGAAATTCCCAGCAGCCCCCAGGCCTCCTGTAAGGAAACATGTATTATCAGATT
TTCTTCAAAGGTAAAGAAGAGTCAGTTGTTAGGTGCCTGAGTTAATTACATAAAAATACCACCTGAGGCT
TAATCAAGTATTTTCTGATTAGCAGTCAGTACAACAGCTCTAATCTAATAAACTGACAATCAGCGGTAAT
GGGAGCTGCTAGACAGGAGGGAAGACCCTTCTTTGGTGTTAGGGCCACTCTGTGACCAGTCATTGCTCAG
GCTTTCTTTGTCTGGATGACCTGGTTTCCATAGTGCTGGGAGAAAGCTCAGCATAAGTAGAAATGCCTTT
GAAAAAGATATGAATTGTTGGGGTGGGTGATATCTA
