>Addgene plasmid #113370 | rs438-minor | depositor partial sequence | sequence record 223661 | rs438-minor sequence 18 bps
AATCAAGTATTTTCTGAT
